Addgene plasmid #193365: mGFP-hNET-A457P
Purpose: expression of mutated human norpinephrine transporter tagged with monomeric GFP at the N-terminus in mammalian cells
Depositing lab: Harald Sitte. Publication: Phosphatidylinositol 4,5-bisphosphate (PIP2) facilitates norepinephrine transporter dimerization and modulates substrate efflux. Luethi D, Maier J, Rudin D, Szollosi D, Angenoorth TJF, Stankovic S, Schittmayer M, Burger I, Yang JW, Jaentsch K, Holy M, Das AK, Brameshuber M, Camacho-Hernandez GA, Casiraghi A, Newman AH, Kudlacek O, Birner-Gruenberger R, Stockner T, Schutz GJ, Sitte HH. Commun Biol. 2022 Nov 17;5(1):1259. doi: 10.1038/s42003-022-04210-1. PubMed 36396757.
Backbone
  Vector backbone: pEGFP-C1
  Backbone manufacturer: Clontech
  Backbone size w/o insert (bp): 4700
  Total vector size (bp): 6600
  Modifications to backbone: eGFP A206K mutation resulting in mGFP
  Vector type: Mammalian Expression
  Selectable markers: Neomycin (select with G418)
Growth in bacteria
  Bacterial resistance: Kanamycin, 50 μg/mL
  Growth temperature: 37°C
  Growth strain: DH5alpha
  Copy number: High Copy
Gene/Insert
  Gene/Insert name: human Norepinephrine Transporter (A457P mutation) (alt name: NET, NAT, SLC6A2)
  Species: H. sapiens (human)
  Insert size (bp): 1850
  Mutation: A457P (GCC to CCC)
  Entrez Gene: SLC6A2 (a.k.a. NAT1, NET, NET1, SLC6A5)
  Promoter: CMV
  Tag / fusion protein: monomeric GFP (mGFP) (N terminal on insert)
  Cloning method: Restriction Enzyme; 5′ cloning site EcoRI (not destroyed); 3′ cloning site BamHI (not destroyed)
  Sequencing primers: 5′ EGFP-C1-fw: GAAGCGCGATCACATGGTC; 3′ EGFP-C1-rv: AACCATTATAAGCTGCAATAAAC
Terms and licenses: Academic/Nonprofit Terms; Industry Terms: Not Available to Industry
How to cite: mGFP-hNET-A457P was a gift from Harald Sitte (Addgene plasmid # 193365 ; http://n2t.net/addgene:193365 ; RRID:Addgene_193365)
