[The description below was written by a language model from this plasmid's Addgene catalogue record and pLannotate feature annotations shown in this document.]
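Description:
mGFP-hNET-A457P is a mammalian expression plasmid of about 6.6 kb built on the Clontech pEGFP-C1 backbone. It encodes the human norepinephrine transporter (NET, gene SLC6A2) carrying the A457P point mutation, fused at its N-terminus to monomeric GFP. The backbone's EGFP has been modified with the A206K substitution, which suppresses the weak tendency of GFP to dimerise and yields mGFP (annotated as mEGFP). This matters when the oligomeric state of the tagged protein is itself being studied. The roughly 1.85 kb transporter coding sequence was inserted between the EcoRI and BamHI sites of the multiple cloning site, both of which are retained. It lies downstream of, and in frame with, the fluorescent protein. The fusion is transcribed from the human cytomegalovirus immediate early enhancer and promoter and terminated by the SV40 polyadenylation signal.

In bacteria the plasmid replicates from a high-copy ColE1/pUC-type origin, and it also carries an f1 phage origin. A single Tn5 aminoglycoside phosphotransferase (NeoR/KanR) gene serves as the marker in both hosts. A bacterial bla-type promoter drives it for kanamycin selection in E. coli. The SV40 enhancer/early promoter, paired with the HSV TK polyadenylation signal, drives it for G418 selection of transfected mammalian cells. The short fragments annotated as large T antigen, ble and bGH poly(A) appear to be residual backbone sequence rather than functional elements.

The stated purpose is expression of the mutated, fluorescently tagged transporter in mammalian cells. The associated publication concerns how PIP2 affects norepinephrine transporter dimerisation and substrate efflux, so the construct is suited to imaging and functional comparison of the mutant. The record does not describe the functional consequence of the A457P change.
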