Features (pLannotate 1.2.2; 16 found; start..end, strand, type, name):
     61..364     +  enhancer       CMV enhancer: human cytomegalovirus immediate early enhancer
    365..568     +  promoter       CMV promoter: human cytomegalovirus (CMV) immediate early promoter
    613..1329    +  CDS            mEGFP: mEGFP is a basic (constitutively fluorescent) green fluorescent protein published in 2002, derived from Aequorea victoria. It has moderate acid sensitivity.
   1330..1364    +  misc_feature   MCS (fragment): multiple cloning site
   1366..3216    +  CDS            SLC6A2: SC6A2_HUMAN - Also known as NAT1, NET1, SLC6A5. Experimental evidence at protein level: Swiss-Prot protein existence level 1. Amine transporter. Terminates the action of noradrenaline by its high affinity sodium-dependent reuptake into presynaptic terminals. From Homo sapiens (Human).
   3252..3269    +  misc_feature   MCS (fragment): multiple cloning site
   3281..3365    +  CDS            large T antigen (fragment): large T antigen from SV40 (simian virus 40)
   3388..3509    +  polyA_signal   SV40 poly(A) signal: SV40 polyadenylation signal
   3543..3971    -  rep_origin     f1 ori (sequence partly withheld): f1 bacteriophage origin of replication; arrow indicates direction of (+) strand synthesis
   3998..4102    +  promoter       AmpR promoter: bla
   4104..4461    +  promoter       SV40 promoter: SV40 enhancer and early promoter
   4496..5290    +  CDS            NeoR/KanR: aminoglycoside phosphotransferase from Tn5; aph(3')-II (or nptII); confers resistance to neomycin, kanamycin, and G418 (Geneticin®)
   5311..5463    +  CDS            ble (fragment): BLE_KLEPN - Experimental evidence at protein level: Swiss-Prot protein existence level 1. Binding protein with a strong affinity to the bleomycin family of antibiotics. Binds to CL990; an antimitotic-antibiotic compound. From Klebsiella pneumoniae.
   5522..5569    +  polyA_signal   HSV TK poly(A) signal: herpes simplex virus thymidine kinase polyadenylation signal (Cole and Stacy, 1985)
   5660..5676    -  polyA_signal   bGH poly(A) signal (fragment): bovine growth hormone polyadenylation signal
   5898..6486    +  rep_origin     ori: high-copy-number ColE1/pMB1/pBR322/pUC origin of replication
>Addgene plasmid #193365 | mGFP-hNET-A457P | addgene full sequence | sequence record 381451 | Addgene NGS Result
TAGTTATTAATAGTAATCAATTACGGGGTCATTAGTTCATAGCCCATATATGGAGTTCCGCGTTACATAA
CTTACGGTAAATGGCCCGCCTGGCTGACCGCCCAACGACCCCCGCCCATTGACGTCAATAATGACGTATG
TTCCCATAGTAACGCCAATAGGGACTTTCCATTGACGTCAATGGGTGGAGTATTTACGGTAAACTGCCCA
CTTGGCAGTACATCAAGTGTATCATATGCCAAGTACGCCCCCTATTGACGTCAATGACGGTAAATGGCCC
GCCTGGCATTATGCCCAGTACATGACCTTATGGGACTTTCCTACTTGGCAGTACATCTACGTATTAGTCA
TCGCTATTACCATGGTGATGCGGTTTTGGCAGTACATCAATGGGCGTGGATAGCGGTTTGACTCACGGGG
ATTTCCAAGTCTCCACCCCATTGACGTCAATGGGAGTTTGTTTTGGCACCAAAATCAACGGGACTTTCCA
AAATGTCGTAACAACTCCGCCCCATTGACGCAAATGGGCGGTAGGCGTGTACGGTGGGAGGTCTATATAA
GCAGAGCTGGTTTAGTGAACCGTCAGATCCGCTAGCGCTACCGGTCGCCACCATGGTGAGCAAGGGCGAG
GAGCTGTTCACCGGGGTGGTGCCCATCCTGGTCGAGCTGGACGGCGACGTAAACGGCCACAAGTTCAGCG
TGTCCGGCGAGGGCGAGGGCGATGCCACCTACGGCAAGCTGACCCTGAAGTTCATCTGCACCACCGGCAA
GCTGCCCGTGCCCTGGCCCACCCTCGTGACCACCCTGACCTACGGCGTGCAGTGCTTCAGCCGCTACCCC
GACCACATGAAGCAGCACGACTTCTTCAAGTCCGCCATGCCCGAAGGCTACGTCCAGGAGCGCACCATCT
TCTTCAAGGACGACGGCAACTACAAGACCCGCGCCGAGGTGAAGTTCGAGGGCGACACCCTGGTGAACCG
CATCGAGCTGAAGGGCATCGACTTCAAGGAGGACGGCAACATCCTGGGGCACAAGCTGGAGTACAACTAC
AACAGCCACAACGTCTATATCATGGCCGACAAGCAGAAGAACGGCATCAAGGTGAACTTCAAGATCCGCC
ACAACATCGAGGACGGCAGCGTGCAGCTCGCCGACCACTACCAGCAGAACACCCCCATCGGCGACGGCCC
CGTGCTGCTGCCCGACAACCACTACCTGAGCACCCAGTCCAAACTGAGCAAAGACCCCAACGAGAAGCGC
GATCACATGGTCCTGCTGGAGTTCGTGACCGCCGCCGGGATCACTCTCGGCATGGACGAGCTGTACAAGT
CCGGACTCAGATCTCGAGCTCAAGCTTCGAATTCCATGCTTCTGGCGCGGATGAACCCGCAGGTGCAGCC
CGAGAACAACGGGGCGGACACGGGTCCAGAGCAGCCCCTTCGGGCGCGCAAAACTGCGGAGCTGCTGGTG
GTGAAGGAGCGCAACGGCGTCCAGTGCCTGCTGGCGCCCCGCGACGGCGACGCGCAGCCCCGGGAGACCT
GGGGCAAGAAGATCGACTTCCTGCTGTCCGTAGTCGGCTTCGCAGTGGACCTGGCCAACGTGTGGCGCTT
CCCCTACCTCTGCTACAAGAACGGCGGCGGTGCCTTCTTGATCCCGTACACACTGTTCCTTATCATCGCG
GGGATGCCCCTGTTCTACATGGAGCTGGCTCTGGGACAGTACAACCGGGAGGGGGCTGCCACCGTTTGGA
AGATCTGCCCATTCTTCAAAGGCGTTGGCTATGCTGTCATCCTGATCGCCCTGTACGTTGGCTTCTACTA
CAACGTCATCATCGCCTGGTCACTCTACTACCTCTTCTCCTCCTTCACCCTCAACCTGCCCTGGACCGAC
TGTGGCCACACCTGGAACAGCCCCAACTGTACCGACCCCAAGCTCCTCAATGGCTCCGTGCTTGGCAACC
ACACCAAGTACTCCAAGTACAAGTTCACGCCGGCAGCCGAGTTTTATGAGCGTGGTGTCCTGCACCTTCA
CGAGAGCAGCGGGATTCATGACATCGGCCTGCCCCAGTGGCAGCTCTTGCTCTGTCTGATGGTCGTCGTC
ATCGTCTTGTATTTTAGCCTCTGGAAAGGGGTGAAGACATCAGGAAAGGTGGTGTGGATCACAGCCACGC
TGCCTTACTTCGTGCTGTTCGTGCTCCTGGTCCATGGGGTCACCCTGCCCGGAGCCTCCAATGGCATCAA
TGCCTACCTGCACATCGACTTCTACCGCTTGAAAGAGGCCACGGTATGGATTGATGCCGCAACTCAGATA
TTTTTTTCCTTGGGGGCTGGATTTGGAGTATTGATTGCATTTGCCAGTTACAACAAATTTGACAACAACT
GTTACAGGGATGCCCTGCTGACCAGCAGCATCAACTGTATCACCAGCTTCGTCTCTGGGTTCGCCATCTT
CTCCATCCTTGGTTACATGGCCCATGAACACAAGGTCAACATTGAGGATGTGGCCACAGAAGGAGCTGGC
CTAGTGTTCATCCTGTATCCAGAGGCCATTTCTACCCTGTCTGGATCTACATTCTGGGCTGTTGTGTTTT
TCGTCATGCTCCTGGCGCTGGGCCTTGACAGCTCAATGGGAGGCATGGAGGCTGTCATCACGGGCCTGGC
CGATGACTTCCAGGTCCTGAAGCGACACCGGAAACTCTTCACATTTGGCGTCACCTTCAGCACTTTCCTT
CTCCCCCTGTTCTGCATAACCAAGGGTGGAATTTACGTCTTGACCCTCCTGGACACCTTTGCTGCGGGCA
CCTCCATCCTTTTTGCTGTCCTCATGGAAGCCATCGGAGTTTCCTGGTTTTATGGAGTGGACAGGTTCAG
CAACGACATCCAGCAGATGATGGGGTTCAGGCCGGGTCTATACTGGAGACTGTGCTGGAAGTTCGTCAGT
CCTGCCTTCCTCCTGTTCGTGGTTGTGGTCAGCATCATCAACTTCAAGCCACTCACCTACGACGACTACA
TCTTCCCGCCCTGGGCCAACTGGGTGGGGTGGGGCATCGCCCTGTCCTCCATGGTCCTGGTGCCCATCTA
CGTCATCTATAAGTTCCTCAGCACGCAGGGCTCTCTTTGGGAGAGACTGGCCTATGGCATCACGCCAGAG
AACGAGCACCACCTGGTGGCTCAGAGGGACATCAGACAGTTCCAGTTGCAACACTGGCTGGCCATCTGAG
CCTGCCTGGAGGAGAAGGAGGAACCTCTAGAGGGCCCGGGATCCACCGGATCTAGATAACTGATCATAAT
CAGCCATACCACATTTGTAGAGGTTTTACTTGCTTTAAAAAACCTCCCACACCTCCCCCTGAACCTGAAA
CATAAAATGAATGCAATTGTTGTTGTTAACTTGTTTATTGCAGCTTATAATGGTTACAAATAAAGCAATA
GCATCACAAATTTCACAAATAAAGCATTTTTTTCACTGCATTCTAGTTGTGGTTTGTCCAAACTCATCAA
TGTATCTTAACGCGTAAATTGTAAGCGTTAATATTTTGTTAAAATTCGCGTTAAATTTTTGTTAAATCAG
CTCATTTTTTAACCAATAGGCCGAAATCGGCAAAATCCCTTATAAATCAAAAGAATAGACCGAGATAGGG
T
[37 nt withheld, positions 3642-3678]
AAAGAACGTGGACTCCAACGTCAAAGG
[49 nt withheld, positions 3706-3754]
T
[91 nt withheld, positions 3756-3846]
G
[124 nt withheld, positions 3848-3971]
CAGGTGGCACTTTTCGGGGAAATGTGCGCGGAACCCCTATTTGTTTATTTTTCTAAATACATTCAAATAT
GTATCCGCTCATGAGACAATAACCCTGATAAATGCTTCAATAATATTGAAAAAGGAAGAGTCCTGAGGCG
GAAAGAACCAGCTGTGGAATGTGTGTCAGTTAGGGTGTGGAAAGTCCCCAGGCTCCCCAGCAGGCAGAAG
TATGCAAAGCATGCATCTCAATTAGTCAGCAACCAGGTGTGGAAAGTCCCCAGGCTCCCCAGCAGGCAGA
AGTATGCAAAGCATGCATCTCAATTAGTCAGCAACCATAGTCCCGCCCCTAACTCCGCCCATCCCGCCCC
TAACTCCGCCCAGTTCCGCCCATTCTCCGCCCCATGGCTGACTAATTTTTTTTATTTATGCAGAGGCCGA
GGCCGCCTCGGCCTCTGAGCTATTCCAGAAGTAGTGAGGAGGCTTTTTTGGAGGCCTAGGCTTTTGCAAA
GATCGATCAAGAGACAGGATGAGGATCGTTTCGCATGATTGAACAAGATGGATTGCACGCAGGTTCTCCG
GCCGCTTGGGTGGAGAGGCTATTCGGCTATGACTGGGCACAACAGACAATCGGCTGCTCTGATGCCGCCG
TGTTCCGGCTGTCAGCGCAGGGGCGCCCGGTTCTTTTTGTCAAGACCGACCTGTCCGGTGCCCTGAATGA
ACTGCAAGACGAGGCAGCGCGGCTATCGTGGCTGGCCACGACGGGCGTTCCTTGCGCAGCTGTGCTCGAC
GTTGTCACTGAAGCGGGAAGGGACTGGCTGCTATTGGGCGAAGTGCCGGGGCAGGATCTCCTGTCATCTC
ACCTTGCTCCTGCCGAGAAAGTATCCATCATGGCTGATGCAATGCGGCGGCTGCATACGCTTGATCCGGC
TACCTGCCCATTCGACCACCAAGCGAAACATCGCATCGAGCGAGCACGTACTCGGATGGAAGCCGGTCTT
GTCGATCAGGATGATCTGGACGAAGAGCATCAGGGGCTCGCGCCAGCCGAACTGTTCGCCAGGCTCAAGG
CGAGCATGCCCGACGGCGAGGATCTCGTCGTGACCCATGGCGATGCCTGCTTGCCGAATATCATGGTGGA
AAATGGCCGCTTTTCTGGATTCATCGACTGTGGCCGGCTGGGTGTGGCGGACCGCTATCAGGACATAGCG
TTGGCTACCCGTGATATTGCTGAAGAGCTTGGCGGCGAATGGGCTGACCGCTTCCTCGTGCTTTACGGTA
TCGCCGCTCCCGATTCGCAGCGCATCGCCTTCTATCGCCTTCTTGACGAGTTCTTCTGAGCGGGACTCTG
GGGTTCGAAATGACCGACCAAGCGACGCCCAACCTGCCATCACGAGATTTCGATTCCACCGCCGCCTTCT
ATGAAAGGTTGGGCTTCGGAATCGTTTTCCGGGACGCCGGCTGGATGATCCTCCAGCGCGGGGATCTCAT
GCTGGAGTTCTTCGCCCACCCTAGGGGGAGGCTAACTGAAACACGGAAGGAGACAATACCGGAAGGAACC
CGCGCTATGACGGCAATAAAAAGACAGAATAAAACGCACGGTGTTGGGTCGTTTGTTCATAAACGCGGGG
TTCGGTCCCAGGGCTGGCACTCTGTCGATACCCCACCGAGACCCCATTGGGGCCAATACGCCCGCGTTTC
TTCCTTTTCCCCACCCCACCCCCCAAGTTCGGGTGAAGGCCCAGGGCTCGCAGCCAACGTCGGGGCGGCA
GGCCCTGCCATAGCCTCAGGTTACTCATATATACTTTAGATTGATTTAAAACTTCATTTTTAATTTAAAA
GGATCTAGGTGAAGATCCTTTTTGATAATCTCATGACCAAAATCCCTTAACGTGAGTTTTCGTTCCACTG
AGCGTCAGACCCCGTAGAAAAGATCAAAGGATCTTCTTGAGATCCTTTTTTTCTGCGCGTAATCTGCTGC
TTGCAAACAAAAAAACCACCGCTACCAGCGGTGGTTTGTTTGCCGGATCAAGAGCTACCAACTCTTTTTC
CGAAGGTAACTGGCTTCAGCAGAGCGCAGATACCAAATACTGTTCTTCTAGTGTAGCCGTAGTTAGGCCA
CCACTTCAAGAACTCTGTAGCACCGCCTACATACCTCGCTCTGCTAATCCTGTTACCAGTGGCTGCTGCC
AGTGGCGATAAGTCGTGTCTTACCGGGTTGGACTCAAGACGATAGTTACCGGATAAGGCGCAGCGGTCGG
GCTGAACGGGGGGTTCGTGCACACAGCCCAGCTTGGAGCGAACGACCTACACCGAACTGAGATACCTACA
GCGTGAGCTATGAGAAAGCGCCACGCTTCCCGAAGGGAGAAAGGCGGACAGGTATCCGGTAAGCGGCAGG
GTCGGAACAGGAGAGCGCACGAGGGAGCTTCCAGGGGGAAACGCCTGGTATCTTTATAGTCCTGTCGGGT
TTCGCCACCTCTGACTTGAGCGTCGATTTTTGTGATGCTCGTCAGGGGGGCGGAGCCTATGGAAAAACGC
CAGCAACGCGGCCTTTTTACGGTTCCTGGCCTTTTGCTGGCCTTTTGCTCACATGTTCTTTCCTGCGTTA
TCCCCTGATTCTGTGGATAACCGTATTACCGCCATGCAT
